Addgene plasmid #54394: LIIIbeta R E-F
Purpose: (Empty Backbone)
Depositing lab: Martin Parniske. Depositing organization: Ludwig-Maximilians-Universitaet Muenchen (LMU). Publication: A modular plasmid assembly kit for multigene expression, gene silencing and silencing rescue in plants. Binder A, Lambert J, Morbitzer R, Popp C, Ott T, Lahaye T, Parniske M. PLoS One. 2014 Feb 13;9(2):e88218. doi: 10.1371/journal.pone.0088218. eCollection 2014. PubMed 24551083.
Backbone
  Vector backbone: Xpre2-K (pCAMBIA)
  Backbone manufacturer: CAMBIA
  Vector type: plant expression
Growth in bacteria
  Bacterial resistance: Chloramphenicol and Kanamycin, 25 & 50 μg/mL
  Growth temperature: 37°C
  Growth strain: DB3.1
  Copy number: High Copy
Gene/Insert
  Gene/Insert name: None
Terms and licenses: Academic/Nonprofit Terms; Industry Terms: Not Available to Industry
Depositor comments: binary expression vector. LIII/LV backbone.
How to cite: LIIIbeta R E-F was a gift from Martin Parniske (Addgene plasmid # 54394 ; http://n2t.net/addgene:54394 ; RRID:Addgene_54394)
