[The description below was written by a language model from this plasmid's Addgene catalogue record and pLannotate feature annotations shown in this document.]
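Description:
LIIIbeta R E-F is an empty binary plant expression backbone of about 8 kb, built on the pCAMBIA-derived Xpre2-K vector and belonging to a modular plasmid assembly kit for multigene expression, gene silencing and silencing rescue in plants. The depositor describes it as a level III/level V (LIII/LV) backbone, meaning it serves as a recipient for higher-order assemblies rather than carrying a gene of its own. The record does not explain the "beta", "R" or "E-F" designations, nor does the feature table annotate the restriction sites or overhangs used for assembly.

The backbone has the usual dual-host architecture of a pCAMBIA binary vector. A high-copy ColE1/pUC-type origin with the pBR322 bom region supports replication in E. coli. The pVS1 oriV, RepA and StaA stability functions allow maintenance in Agrobacterium. A kanamycin resistance gene (aph(3')-Ia) lies outside the T-DNA and provides bacterial selection.

Between the nopaline-type left and right T-DNA border repeats sits a counter-selection "dummy" cassette in place of a payload. It consists of a chloramphenicol acetyltransferase gene with its promoter, a ccdA fragment and an intact ccdB toxin gene, preceded by a partial attR1 site and a lac UV5 promoter. Because CcdB poisons DNA gyrase, the empty vector must be propagated in a ccdB-tolerant strain such as DB3.1 under chloramphenicol plus kanamycin. Replacing the cassette with assembled transcription units removes ccdB, so correct recombinants can be recovered in standard strains. No plant promoter, terminator, reporter or plant selectable marker is annotated within the T-DNA, so these elements would presumably have to come in with the inserted modules before Agrobacterium-mediated delivery into plants.
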