Features (pLannotate 1.2.2; 17 found; start..end, strand, type, name):
     18..158     +  misc_feature   bom: basis of mobility region from pBR322
    344..932     -  rep_origin     ori: high-copy-number ColE1/pMB1/pBR322/pUC origin of replication
   1003..1021    -  promoter       T7 promoter: promoter for bacteriophage T7 RNA polymerase
   1155..1964    +  CDS            KanR: aminoglycoside phosphotransferase; aph(3')-Ia; confers resistance to kanamycin in bacteria or G418 (Geneticin®) in eukaryotes
   2220..2244    +  misc_feature   LB T-DNA repeat: left border repeat from nopaline C58 T-DNA
   2292..2401    +  protein_bind   attR1 (fragment): mutant version of attR; recombination site for the Gateway® LR reaction LR Clonase™
   2438..2468    +  promoter       lac UV5 promoter: E. coli lac promoter with an "up" mutation
   2492..2521    +  promoter       cat promoter (fragment): promoter of the E. coli cat gene encoding chloramphenicol acetyltransferase
   2522..3178    +  CDS            cat: CAT_ECOLX - Experimental evidence at protein level: Swiss-Prot protein existence level 1. This enzyme is an effector of chloramphenicol resistance in bacteria. From Escherichia coli. This protein is used as a marker in many commonly used cloning vectors, such as pACYC184.
   3360..3518    +  CDS            ccdA (fragment): CCDA_ECO57 - Also known as H, letA. Experimental evidence at protein level: Swiss-Prot protein existence level 1. Antitoxin component of a type II toxin-antitoxin (TA) system which inhibits the post-segregational killing (PSK) of plasmid-free cells, also referred to as a plasmid addiction system. Binds to and blocks the activity of CcdB; will also remove bound CcdB protein from the CcdB-GyrA complex by forming a CcdA-CcdB complex, a process termed rejuvenation. Functions as a transcriptional corepressor for the ccdAB operon, repression also requires CcdB (By similarity). From Escherichia coli
   3523..3828    +  CDS            ccdB: CcdB, a bacterial toxin that poisons DNA gyrase; ccdB; Plasmids containing the ccdB gene cannot be propagated in standard E. coli strains.
   3914..3938    +  misc_feature   RB T-DNA repeat: right border repeat from nopaline C58 T-DNA
   4278..4679    +  CDS            Y4CG_SINFN (fragment): Protein inferred from homology: Swiss-Prot protein existence level 3. From Sinorhizobium fredii (strain NBRC 101917 / NGR234).
   5239..5868    +  CDS            pVS1 StaA: stability protein from the Pseudomonas plasmid pVS1 (Heeb et al., 2000)
   6297..7370    +  CDS            pVS1 RepA: replication protein from the Pseudomonas plasmid pVS1 (Heeb et al., 2000)
   7436..7630    +  rep_origin     pVS1 oriV: origin of replication for the Pseudomonas plasmid pVS1 (Heeb et al., 2000)
   7833..7872    +  CDS            rop (fragment): Rop protein, which maintains plasmids at low copy number; rop
>Addgene plasmid #54394 | LIIIbeta R E-F | depositor full sequence | sequence record 84614 | Full Sequence
GTTGGCGGGTGTCGGGGCGCAGCCATGACCCAGTCACGTAGCGATAGCGGAGTGTATACTGGCTTAACTA
TGCGGCATCAGAGCAGATTGTACTGAGAGTGCACCATATGCGGTGTGAAATACCGCACAGATGCGTAAGG
AGAAAATACCGCATCAGGCGCTCTTCCGCTTCCTCGCTCACTGACTCGCTGCGCTCGGTCGTTCGGCTGC
GGCGAGCGGTATCAGCTCACTCAAAGGCGGTAATACGGTTATCCACAGAATCAGGGGATAACGCAGGAAA
GAACATGTGAGCAAAAGGCCAGCAAAAGGCCAGGAACCGTAAAAAGGCCGCGTTGCTGGCGTTTTTCCAT
AGGCTCCGCCCCCCTGACGAGCATCACAAAAATCGACGCTCAAGTCAGAGGTGGCGAAACCCGACAGGAC
TATAAAGATACCAGGCGTTTCCCCCTGGAAGCTCCCTCGTGCGCTCTCCTGTTCCGACCCTGCCGCTTAC
CGGATACCTGTCCGCCTTTCTCCCTTCGGGAAGCGTGGCGCTTTCTCATAGCTCACGCTGTAGGTATCTC
AGTTCGGTGTAGGTCGTTCGCTCCAAGCTGGGCTGTGTGCACGAACCCCCCGTTCAGCCCGACCGCTGCG
CCTTATCCGGTAACTATCGTCTTGAGTCCAACCCGGTAAGACACGACTTATCGCCACTGGCAGCAGCCAC
TGGTAACAGGATTAGCAGAGCGAGGTATGTAGGCGGTGCTACAGAGTTCTTGAAGTGGTGGCCTAACTAC
GGCTACACTAGAAGGACAGTATTTGGTATCTGCGCTCTGCTGAAGCCAGTTACCTTCGGAAAAAGAGTTG
GTAGCTCTTGATCCGGCAAACAAACCACCGCTGGTAGCGGTGGTTTTTTTGTTTGCAAGCAGCAGATTAC
GCGCAGAAAAAAAGGATCTCAAGAAGATCCTTTGATCTTTTCTACGGGGTCTGACGCTCATAAAATCATT
ATTTGCCATCCAGCTGATATCCCCTATAGTGAGTCGTATTACATGGTCATAGCTGTTTCCTGGCAGCTCT
GGCCCGTGTCTCAAAATCTCTGATGTTACATTGCACAAGATAAAAATATATCATCATGAACAATAAAACT
GTCTGCTTACATAAACAGTAATACAAGGGGTGTTATGAGCCATATTCAACGGGAAACGTCGAGGCCGCGA
TTAAATTCCAACATGGATGCTGATTTATATGGGTATAAATGGGCTCGCGATAATGTCGGGCAATCAGGTG
CGACAATCTATCGCTTGTATGGGAAGCCCGATGCGCCAGAGTTGTTTCTGAAACATGGCAAAGGTAGCGT
TGCCAATGATGTTACAGATGAGATGGTCAGACTAAACTGGCTGACGGAATTTATGCCTCTTCCGACCATC
AAGCATTTTATCCGTACTCCTGATGATGCATGGTTACTCACCACTGCGATCCCCGGAAAAACAGCATTCC
AGGTATTAGAAGAATATCCTGATTCAGGTGAAAATATTGTTGATGCGCTGGCAGTGTTCCTGCGCCGGTT
GCATTCGATTCCTGTTTGTAATTGTCCTTTTAACAGCGATCGCGTATTTCGTCTTGCTCAGGCGCAATCA
CGAATGAATAACGGTTTGGTTGATGCGAGTGATTTTGATGACGAGCGTAATGGCTGGCCTGTTGAACAAG
TCTGGAAAGAAATGCATAAACTTTTGCCATTCTCACCGGATTCAGTCGTCACTCATGGTGATTTCTCACT
TGATAACCTTATTTTTGACGAGGGGAAATTAATAGGTTGTATTGATGTTGGACGAGTCGGAATCGCAGAC
CGATACCAGGATCTTGCCATCCTATGGAACTGCCTCGGTGAGTTTTCTCCTTCATTACAGAAACGGCTTT
TTCAAAAATATGGTATTGATAATCCTGATATGAATAAATTGCAGTTTCATTTGATGCTCGATGAGTTTTT
CTAATCAGAATTGGTTAATTGGTTGTAACACTGGCAGAGCATTACGCTGACTTGACGGGACGGCGCAAGC
TCATGACCAAAATCCCTTAACGTGAGTTACGCGTCGTTCCACTGAGCGTCAGACCCCTGCCGGTAACATG
AGCAAAGTCTGCCGCCTTACAACGGCTCTCCCGCTGACGCCGTCCCGGACTGATGGGCTGCCTGTATCGA
GTGGTGATTTTGTGCCGAGCTGCCGGTCGGGGAGCTGTTGGCTGGCTGGTGGCAGGATATATTGTGGTGT
AAACAAATTGACGCTTAGACGGATTACGGGTCTCAAATCCAGATTGTCTTCAAAGCTGAACGAGAAACGT
AAAATGATATAAATATCAATATATTAAATTAGATTTTGCATAAAAAACAGACTACATAATACTGTAAAAC
ACAACATATCCAGTCACTATGGCGGCCCCTCGAGGGGCCGCATTAGGCACCCCAGGCTTTACACTTTATG
CTTCCGGCTCGTATAATGTGTGGATTTTGAGTTAGGATCCGTCGAGATTTTCAGGAGCTAAGGAAGCTAA
AATGGAGAAAAAAATCACTGGATATACCACCGTTGATATATCCCAATGGCATCGTAAAGAACATTTTGAG
GCATTTCAGTCAGTTGCTCAATGTACCTATAACCAGACCGTTCAGCTGGATATTACGGCCTTTTTAAAGA
CCGTAAAGAAAAATAAGCACAAGTTTTATCCGGCCTTTATTCACATTCTTGCCCGCCTGATGAATGCTCA
TCCGGAATTCCGTATGGCAATGAAAGACGGTGAGCTGGTGATATGGGATAGTGTTCACCCTTGTTACACC
GTTTTCCATGAGCAAACTGAAACGTTTTCATCGCTCTGGAGTGAATACCACGACGATTTCCGGCAGTTTC
TACACATATATTCGCAAGATGTGGCGTGTTACGGTGAAAACCTGGCCTATTTCCCTAAAGGGTTTATTGA
GAATATGTTTTTCGTGTCAGCCAATCCCTGGGTGAGTTTCACCAGTTTTGATTTAAACGTGGCCAATATG
GACAACTTCTTCGCCCCCGTTTTCACCATGGGCAAATATTATACGCAAGGCGACAAGGTGCTGATGCCGC
TGGCGATTCAGGTTCATCATGCCGTTTGTGATGGCTTCCATGTCGGCAGAATGCTTAATGAATTACAACA
GTACTGCGATGAGTGGCAGGGCGGGGCGTAATCTAGAGGATCCGGCTTACTAAAAGCCAGATAACAGTAT
GCGTATTTGCGCGCTGATTTTTGCGGTATAAGAATATATACTGATATGTATACCCGAAGTATGTCAAAAA
GAGGTATGCTATGAAGCAGCGTATTACAGTGACAGTTGACAGCGACAGCTATCAGTTGCTCAAGGCATAT
ATGATGTCAATATCTCCGGTCTGGTAAGCACAACCATGCAGAATGAAGCCCGTCGTCTGCGTGCCGAACG
CTGGAAAGCGGAAAATCAGGAAGGGATGGCTGAGGTCGCCCGGTTTATTGAAATGAACGGCTCTTTTGCT
GACGAGAACAGGGGCTGGTGAAATGCAGTTTAAGGTTTACACCTATAAAAGAGAGAGCCGTTATCGTCTG
TTTGTGGATGTACAGAGTGATATTATTGACACGCCCGGGCGACGGATGGTGATCCCCCTGGCCAGTGCAC
GTCTGCTGTCAGATAAAGTCCCCCGTGAACTTTACCCGGTGGTGCATATCGGGGATGAAAGCTGGCGCAT
GATGACCACCGATATGGCCAGTGTGCCGGTTTCCGTTATCGGGGAAGAAGTGGCTGATCTCAGCCACCGC
GAAAATGACATCAAAAACGCCATTAACCTGATGTTCTGGGGAATATAAATGTCAGGCTCCCTTATACACA
GCCAGTCTGCAGGTCGACGAAGACTTCGTATGAGTGAGACCTCTGGTTTAAACTATCAGTGTTTGACAGG
ATATATTGGCGGGTAAACCTAAGAGAAAAGAGCGTTTATTAGAATAATCGGATATTTAAAAGGGCGTGAA
AAGGTTTATCCGTTCGTCCATTTGTATGTGCATGCCAACCACAGGGTTCCCCTCGGGATCAAAGTACTTT
GATCCAACCCCTCCGCTGCTATAGTGCAGTCGGCTTCTGACGTTCAGTGCAGCCTTCTTCTGAAAACGAC
ATGTCGCACAAGTCCTAAGTTACGCGACAGGCTGCCGCCCTGCCCTTTTCCTGGCGTTTTCTTGTCGCGT
GTTTTAGTCGCATAAAGTAGAATACTTGCGACTAGAACCGGAGACATTACGCCATGAACAAGAGCGCCGC
CGCTGGCCTGCTGGGCTATGCCCGCGTCAGCACCGACGACCAGGACTTGACCAACCAACGGGCCGAACTG
CACGCGGCCGGCTGCACCAAGCTGTTTTCCGAGAAGATCACCGGCACCAGGCGCGACCGCCCGGAGCTGG
CCAGGATGCTTGACCACCTACGCCCTGGCGACGTTGTGACAGTGACCAGGCTAGACCGCCTGGCCCGCAG
CACCCGCGACCTACTGGACATTGCCGAGCGCATCCAGGAGGCCGGCGCGGGCCTGCGTAGCCTGGCAGAG
CCGTGGGCCGACACCACCACGCCGGCCGGCCGCATGGTGTTGACCGTGTTCGCCGGCATTGCCGAGTTCG
AGCGTTCCCTAATCATCGACCGCACCCGGAGCGGGCGCGAGGCCGCCAAGGCCCGAGGCGTGAAGTTTGG
CCCCCGCCCTACCCTCACCCCGGCACAGATCGCGCACGCCCGCGAGCTGATCGACCAGGAAGGCCGCACC
GTGAAAGAGGCGGCTGCACTGCTTGGCGTGCATCGCTCGACCCTGTACCGCGCACTTGAGCGCAGCGAGG
AAGTGACGCCCACCGAGGCCAGGCGGCGCGGTGCCTTCCGTGAGGACGCATTGACCGAGGCCGACGCCCT
GGCGGCCGCCGAGAATGAACGCCAAGAGGAACAAGCATGAAACCGCACCAGGACGGCCAGGACGAACCGT
TTTTCATTACCGAAGAGATCGAGGCGGAGATGATCGCGGCCGGGTACGTGTTCGAGCCGCCCGCGCACAT
CTCAACCGTGCGGCTGCATGAAATCCTGGCCGGTTTGTCTGATGCCAAGCTGGCGGCCTGGCCGGCCAGC
TTGGCCGCTGAAGAAACCGAGCGCCGCCGTCTAAAAAGGTGATGTGTATTTGAGTAAAACAGCTTGCGTC
ATGCGGTCGCTGCGTATATGATGCGATGAGTAAATAAACAAATACGCAAGGGGAACGCATGAAGGTTATC
GCTGTACTTAACCAGAAAGGCGGGTCAGGCAAGACGACCATCGCAACCCATCTAGCCCGCGCCCTGCAAC
TCGCCGGGGCCGATGTTCTGTTAGTCGATTCCGATCCCCAGGGCAGTGCCCGCGATTGGGCGGCCGTGCG
GGAAGATCAACCGCTAACCGTTGTCGGCATCGACCGCCCGACGATTGACCGCGACGTGAAGGCCATCGGC
CGGCGCGACTTCGTAGTGATCGACGGAGCGCCCCAGGCGGCGGACTTGGCTGTGTCCGCGATCAAGGCAG
CCGACTTCGTGCTGATTCCGGTGCAGCCAAGCCCTTACGACATATGGGCCACCGCCGACCTGGTGGAGCT
GGTTAAGCAGCGCATTGAGGTCACGGATGGAAGGCTACAAGCGGCCTTTGTCGTGTCGCGGGCGATCAAA
GGCACGCGCATCGGCGGTGAGGTTGCCGAGGCGCTGGCCGGGTACGAGCTGCCCATTCTTGAGTCCCGTA
TCACGCAGCGCGTGAGCTACCCAGGCACTGCCGCCGCCGGCACAACCGTTCTTGAATCAGAACCCGAGGG
CGACGCTGCCCGCGAGGTCCAGGCGCTGGCCGCTGAAATTAAATCAAAACTCATTTGAGTTAATGAGGTA
AAGAGAAAATGAGCAAAAGCACAAACACGCTAAGTGCCGGCCGTCCGAGCGCACGCAGCAGCAAGGCTGC
AACGTTGGCCAGCCTGGCAGACACGCCAGCCATGAAGCGGGTCAACTTTCAGTTGCCGGCGGAGGATCAC
ACCAAGCTGAAGATGTACGCGGTACGCCAAGGCAAGACCATTACCGAGCTGCTATCTGAATACATCGCGC
AGCTACCAGAGTAAATGAGCAAATGAATAAATGAGTAGATGAATTTTAGCGGCTAAAGGAGGCGGCATGG
AAAATCAAGAACAACCAGGCACCGACGCCGTGGAATGCCCCATGTGTGGAGGAACGGGCGGTTGGCCAGG
CGTAAGCGGCTGGGTTGCCTGCCGGCCCTGCAATGGCACTGGAACCCCCAAGCCCGAGGAATCGGCGTGA
GCGGTCGCAAACCATCCGGCCCGGTACAAATCGGCGCGGCGCTGGGTGATGACCTGGTGGAGAAGTTGAA
GGCCGCGCAGGCCGCCCAGCGGCAACGCATCGAGGCAGAAGCACGCCCCGGTGAATCGTGGCAAGCGGCC
GCTGATCGAATCCGCAAAGAATCCCGGCAACCGCCGGCAGCCGGTGCGCCGTCGATTAGGAAGCCGCCCA
AGGGCGACGAGCAACCAGATTTTTTCGTTCCGATGCTCTATGACGTGGGCACCCGCGATAGTCGCAGCAT
CATGGACGTGGCCGTTTTCCGTCTGTCGAAGCGTGACCGACGAGCTGGCGAGGTGATCCGCTACGAGCTT
CCAGACGGGCACGTAGAGGTTTCCGCAGGGCCGGCCGGCATGGCCAGTGTGTGGGATTACGACCTGGTAC
TGATGGCGGTTTCCCATCTAACCGAATCCATGAACCGATACCGGGAAGGGAAGGGAGACAAGCCCGGCCG
CGTGTTCCGTCCACACGTTGCGGACGTACTCAAGTTCTGCCGGCGAGCCGATGGCGGAAAGCAGAAAGAC
GACCTGGTAGAAACCTGCATTCGGTTAAACACCACGCACGTTGCCATGCAGCGTACGAAGAAGGCCAAGA
ACGGCCGCCTGGTGACGGTATCCGAGGGTGAAGCCTTGATTAGCCGCTACAAGATCGTAAAGAGCGAAAC
CGGGCGGCCGGAGTACATCGAGATCGAGCTAGCTGATTGGATGTACCGCGAGATCACAGAAGGCAAGAAC
CCGGACGTGCTGACGGTTCACCCCGATTACTTTTTGATCGATCCCGGCATCGGCCGTTTTCTCTACCGCC
TGGCACGCCGCGCCGCAGGCAAGGCAGAAGCCAGATGGTTGTTCAAGACGATCTACGAACGCAGTGGCAG
CGCCGGAGAGTTCAAGAAGTTCTGTTTCACCGTGCGCAAGCTGATCGGGTCAAATGACCTGCCGGAGTAC
GATTTGAAGGAGGAGGCGGGGCAGGCTGGCCCGATCCTAGTCATGCGCTACCGCAACCTGATCGAGGGCG
AAGCATCCGCCGGTTCCTAATGTACGGAGCAGATGCTAGGGCAAATTGCCCTAGCAGGGGAAAAAGGTCG
AAAAGGACTCTTTCCTGTGGATAGCACGTACATTGGGAACCCAAAGCCGTACATTGGGAACCGGAACCCG
TACATTGGGAACCCAAAGCCGTACATTGGGAACCGGTCACACATGTAAGTGACTGATATAAAAGAGAAAA
AAGGCGATTTTTCCGCCTAAAACTCTTTAAAACTTATTAAAACTCTTAAAACCCGCCTGGCCTGTGCATA
ACTGTCTGGCCAGCGCACAGCCGAAGAGCTGCAAAAAGCGCCTACCCTTCGGTCGCTGCGCTCCCTACGC
CCCGCCGCTTCGCGTCGGCCTATCGCGGCCGCTGGCCGCTCAAAAATGGCTGGCCTACGGCCAGGCAATC
TACCAGGGCGCGGACAAGCCGCGCCGTCGCCACTCGACCGCCGGCGCCCACATCAAGGCACCCTGCCTCG
CGCGTTTCGGTGATGACGGTGAAAACCTCTGACACATGCAGCTCCCGGAGACAGTCACAGCTTGTCTGTA
AGCGGATGCCGGGAGCAGACAAGCCCGTCAGGGCGCGTCAGCGGGT
