>Addgene plasmid #54394 | LIIIbeta R E-F | addgene partial sequence | sequence record 99957 | LB-F1 5'-gtggtgtaaacaaattgacgc-3'
GATTGTCTTCAAAGCTGAACGAGAAACGTAAAATGATATAAATATCAATATATTAAATTAGATTTTGCAT
AAAAAACAGACTACATAATACTGTAAAACACAACATATCCAGTCACTATGGCGGCCCCTCGAGGGGCCGC
ATTAGGCACCCCAGGCTTTACACTTTATGCTTCCGGCTCGTATAATGTGTGGATTTTGAGTTAGGATCCG
TCGAGATTTTCAGGAGCTAAGGAAGCTAAAATGGAGAAAAAAATCACTGGATATACCACCGTTGATATAT
CCCAATGGCATCGTAAAGAACATTTTGAGGCATTTCAGTCAGTTGCTCAATGTACCTATAACCAGACCGT
TCAGCTGGATATTACGGCCTTTTTAAAGACCGTAAAGAAAAATAAGCACAAGTTTTATCCGGCCTTTATT
CACATTCTTGCCCGCCTGATGAATGCTCATCCGGAATTCCGTATGGCAATGAAAGACGGTGAGCTGGTGA
TATGGGATAGTGTTCACCCTTGTTACACCGTTTTCCATGAGCAAACTGAAACGTTTTCATCGCTCTGGAG
TGAATACCACGACGATTTCCGGCAGTTTCTACACATATATTCGCAAGATGTGGCGTGTTACGGTGAAAAC
CTGGCCTATTTCCCTAAAGGGTTTATTGAGAATATG
