>Addgene plasmid #54394 | LIIIbeta R E-F | addgene partial sequence | sequence record 99958 | RB-F1 5'-ggataaaccttttcacgccc-3'
AAACGCTCTTTTCTCTTAGGTTTACCCGCCAATATATCCTGTCAAACACTGATAGTTTAAACCAGAGGTC
TCACTCATACGAAGTCTTCGTCGACCTGCAGACTGGCTGTGTATAAGGGAGCCTGACATTTATATTCCCC
AGAACATCAGGTTAATGGCGTTTTTGATGTCATTTTCGCGGTGGCTGAGATCAGCCACTTCTTCCCCGAT
AACGGAAACCGGCACACTGGCCATATCGGTGGTCATCATGCGCCAGCTTTCATCCCCGATATGCACCACC
GGGTAAAGTTCACGGGGGACTTTATCTGACAGCAGACGTGCACTGGCCAGGGGGATCACCATCCGTCGCC
CGGGCGTGTCAATAATATCACTCTGTACATCCACAAACAGACGATAACGGCTCTCTCTTTTATAGGTGTA
AACCTTAAACTGCATTTCACCAGCCCCTGTTCTCGTCAGCAAAAGAGCCGTTCATTTCAATAAACCGGGC
GACCTCAGCCATCCCTTCCTGATTTTCCGCTTTCCAGCGTTCGGCACGCAGACGACGGGCTTCATTCTGC
ATGGTTGTGCTTACCAGACCGGAGATATTGACATCATATATGCCTTGAGCAACTGATAGCTGTCGCTGTC
AACTGTCACTGTAATACGCTGCTTCATAGCATACCTCTTTTTGACATACTTCGGGTATACATATCAGTAT
ATATTCTTATACCGCAAAAATCAGCGCGCAAATACGCATACTGTTATCTGGCTTTTAGTAAGCCGGATCC
TCTAGATTACGCCCCGCCCTGCCACTCATCGCAGTACTGTTGTAATTCATTAAGCATTCTGCCGACATGG
AAGCCAT
